Addgene plasmid #235663: pcDNA3.1(+)-Flag-SOD1-G86R
Purpose: Express human SOD1-G86R in mammalian cells
Depositing lab: Chen Seng Ng. Depositing organization: Monash University, Sunway Campus. Publication: Integrated transcriptomic profiling reveals a STING-mediated Type II Interferon signature in SOD1-mutant amyotrophic lateral sclerosis models. Hiew JY, Lim YS, Liu H, Ng CS. Commun Biol. 2025 Mar 2;8(1):347. doi: 10.1038/s42003-025-07790-w. PubMed 40025162.
Backbone
  Vector backbone: pcDNA3.1(+)
  Vector type: Mammalian Expression
  Selectable markers: Neomycin (select with G418)
Growth in bacteria
  Bacterial resistance: Ampicillin, 100 μg/mL
  Growth temperature: 37°C
  Growth strain: DH5alpha
  Copy number: High Copy
Gene/Insert
  Gene/Insert name: SOD1-G86R
  Species: H. sapiens (human)
  Mutation: changed Glycine 86 to arginine
  Entrez Gene: SOD1 (a.k.a. ALS, ALS1, HEL-S-44, IPOA, SOD, STAHP, hSod1, homodimer)
  Promoter: CMV promoter
  Tag / fusion protein: Flag-tag at N-terminal
  Cloning method: Gene Synthesis
  Sequencing primers: 5′ 5-TAATACGACTCACTATAGG-3
Terms and licenses: Academic/Nonprofit Terms; Industry Terms: Not Available to Industry
How to cite: pcDNA3.1(+)-Flag-SOD1-G86R was a gift from Chen Seng Ng (Addgene plasmid # 235663 ; http://n2t.net/addgene:235663 ; RRID:Addgene_235663)
