[The description below was written by a language model from this plasmid's Addgene catalogue record and pLannotate feature annotations shown in this document.]
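Description:
pcDNA3.1(+)-Flag-SOD1-G86R is a mammalian expression plasmid of about 5.9 kb, built on the pcDNA3.1(+) backbone to express a mutant form of human superoxide dismutase 1 (SOD1). It is maintained in E. coli through a high-copy ColE1/pUC-type origin and an ampicillin resistance gene (β-lactamase) with its own promoter. An f1 phage origin is also present. For selection in mammalian cells, an SV40 enhancer/early promoter drives the neomycin phosphotransferase gene, followed by an SV40 polyadenylation signal, so stably transfected cells can be selected with G418.

The expression cassette consists of the human cytomegalovirus immediate early enhancer and promoter, a T7 promoter that also serves as a sequencing primer site, a short Flag epitope, the SOD1 coding sequence and the bovine growth hormone polyadenylation signal. The annotation software labels the tag as a fragment of 3xFLAG, which fits the single N-terminal Flag tag recorded in the catalogue. The insert was made by gene synthesis and carries a glycine-to-arginine substitution at position 86. Several other short annotated fragments (an HIV-1 LTR piece, ble, lacI, lac promoter elements and bom) appear to be backbone remnants or partial matches, not functional parts of the design.

The stated purpose is to express human SOD1-G86R in mammalian cells. The associated publication concerns SOD1-mutant models of amyotrophic lateral sclerosis and STING-mediated interferon signalling, which suggests use in studying cellular responses to mutant SOD1. The Flag tag allows the protein to be detected or immunoprecipitated.
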