Features (pLannotate 1.2.2; 21 found; start..end, strand, type, name):
     28..80      -  misc_feature   bom (fragment): basis of mobility region from pBR322
    235..614     +  enhancer       CMV enhancer: human cytomegalovirus immediate early enhancer
    615..818     +  promoter       CMV promoter: human cytomegalovirus (CMV) immediate early promoter
    814..847     +  LTR            5' LTR (truncated) (fragment): truncated 5' long terminal repeat (LTR) from HIV-1
    863..881     +  promoter       T7 promoter: promoter for bacteriophage T7 RNA polymerase
    926..950     +  CDS            3xFLAG (fragment): three tandem FLAG® epitope tags
    968..1429    +  CDS            SOD1: SODC_HUMAN - Experimental evidence at protein level: Swiss-Prot protein existence level 1. Destroys radicals which are normally produced within the cells and which are toxic to biological systems. From Homo sapiens (Human).
   1509..1733    +  polyA_signal   bGH poly(A) signal: bovine growth hormone polyadenylation signal
   1737..1758    +  promoter       SV40 promoter (fragment): SV40 enhancer and early promoter
   1779..2207    +  rep_origin     f1 ori (sequence partly withheld): f1 bacteriophage origin of replication; arrow indicates direction of (+) strand synthesis
   2221..2550    +  promoter       SV40 promoter: SV40 enhancer and early promoter
   2617..3408    +  CDS            neo: KKA2_KLEPN - Also known as kan, nptII. Experimental evidence at protein level: Swiss-Prot protein existence level 1. Resistance to kanamycin, neomycin, paromomycin, ribostamycin, butirosin and gentamicin B. From Klebsiella pneumoniae.
   3432..3590    +  CDS            ble (fragment): BLE_KLEPN - Experimental evidence at protein level: Swiss-Prot protein existence level 1. Binding protein with a strong affinity to the bleomycin family of antibiotics. Binds to CL990; an antimitotic-antibiotic compound. From Klebsiella pneumoniae.
   3585..3706    +  polyA_signal   SV40 poly(A) signal: SV40 polyadenylation signal
   3779..3795    -  protein_bind   lac operator: The lac repressor binds to the lac operator to inhibit transcription in E. coli. This inhibition can be relieved by adding lactose or isopropyl-β-D-thiogalactopyranoside (IPTG). lac repressor encoded by lacI
   3803..3833    -  promoter       lac promoter: promoter for the E. coli lac operon
   3848..3869    -  protein_bind   CAP binding site: CAP binding activates transcription in the presence of cAMP. E. coli catabolite activator protein
   3882..3974    -  CDS            lacI (fragment): lac repressor; lacI; The lac repressor binds to the lac operator to inhibit transcription in E. coli. This inhibition can be relieved by adding lactose or isopropyl-β-D-thiogalactopyranoside (IPTG).
   4157..4745    -  rep_origin     ori: high-copy-number ColE1/pMB1/pBR322/pUC origin of replication
   4916..5776    -  CDS            AmpR: β-lactamase; bla; confers resistance to ampicillin, carbenicillin, and related antibiotics
   5777..5881    -  promoter       AmpR promoter: bla
>Addgene plasmid #235663 | pcDNA3.1(+)-Flag-SOD1-G86R | addgene full sequence | sequence record 479192 | Addgene NGS Result
GACGGATCGGGAGATCTCCCGATCCCCTATGGTGCACTCTCAGTACAATCTGCTCTGATGCCGCATAGTT
AAGCCAGTATCTGCTCCCTGCTTGTGTGTTGGAGGTCGCTGAGTAGTGCGCGAGCAAAATTTAAGCTACA
ACAAGGCAAGGCTTGACCGACAATTGCATGAAGAATCTGCTTAGGGTTAGGCGTTTTGCGCTGCTTCGCG
ATGTACGGGCCAGATATACGCGTTGACATTGATTATTGACTAGTTATTAATAGTAATCAATTACGGGGTC
ATTAGTTCATAGCCCATATATGGAGTTCCGCGTTACATAACTTACGGTAAATGGCCCGCCTGGCTGACCG
CCCAACGACCCCCGCCCATTGACGTCAATAATGACGTATGTTCCCATAGTAACGCCAATAGGGACTTTCC
ATTGACGTCAATGGGTGGAGTATTTACGGTAAACTGCCCACTTGGCAGTACATCAAGTGTATCATATGCC
AAGTACGCCCCCTATTGACGTCAATGACGGTAAATGGCCCGCCTGGCATTATGCCCAGTACATGACCTTA
TGGGACTTTCCTACTTGGCAGTACATCTACGTATTAGTCATCGCTATTACCATGGTGATGCGGTTTTGGC
AGTACATCAATGGGCGTGGATAGCGGTTTGACTCACGGGGATTTCCAAGTCTCCACCCCATTGACGTCAA
TGGGAGTTTGTTTTGGCACCAAAATCAACGGGACTTTCCAAAATGTCGTAACAACTCCGCCCCATTGACG
CAAATGGGCGGTAGGCGTGTACGGTGGGAGGTCTATATAAGCAGAGCTCTCTGGCTAACTAGAGAACCCA
CTGCTTACTGGCTTATCGAAATTAATACGACTCACTATAGGGAGACCCAAGCTGGCTAGCGTTTAAACTT
AAGCTTGCCACCATGGATTACAAGGATGACGACGATAAGGGTACCGAGCTCGGATCCATGGCCACCAAGG
CCGTGTGCGTGCTGAAGGGAGACGGCCCAGTGCAGGGAATTATTAACTTTGAACAGAAGGAGTCTAACGG
CCCCGTGAAGGTGTGGGGCAGCATCAAGGGACTGACCGAGGGCCTGCACGGCTTTCACGTGCATGAGTTC
GGCGACAATACCGCCGGCTGCACATCTGCTGGGCCCCATTTTAATCCCCTGAGCAGAAAGCACGGCGGCC
CAAAGGACGAAGAAAGACACGTGGGAGATCTGCGGAATGTGACCGCCGACAAGGATGGCGTGGCCGACGT
GTCCATCGAGGACTCTGTGATTAGCCTGAGCGGAGATCATTGCATTATTGGCCGCACACTGGTGGTGCAC
GAGAAAGCCGACGATCTCGGCAAGGGGGGCAATGAGGAGAGCACAAAGACTGGAAACGCTGGGAGTAGAC
TGGCCTGTGGCGTGATCGGCATTGCCCAGTGAGAATTCTGCAGATATCCAGCACAGTGGCGGCCGCTCGA
GTCTAGAGGGCCCGTTTAAACCCGCTGATCAGCCTCGACTGTGCCTTCTAGTTGCCAGCCATCTGTTGTT
TGCCCCTCCCCCGTGCCTTCCTTGACCCTGGAAGGTGCCACTCCCACTGTCCTTTCCTAATAAAATGAGG
AAATTGCATCGCATTGTCTGAGTAGGTGTCATTCTATTCTGGGGGGTGGGGTGGGGCAGGACAGCAAGGG
GGAGGATTGGGAAGACAATAGCAGGCATGCTGGGGATGCGGTGGGCTCTATGGCTTCTGAGGCGGAAAGA
ACCAGCTGGGGCTCTAGGGGGTATCCCC
[124 nt withheld, positions 1779-1902]
C
[91 nt withheld, positions 1904-1994]
A
[49 nt withheld, positions 1996-2044]
CCTTTGACGTTGGAGTCCACGTTCTTT
[37 nt withheld, positions 2072-2108]
ACCCTATCTCGGTCTATTCTTTTGATTTATAAGGGATTTTGCCGATTTCGGCCTATTGGTTAAAAAATGA
GCTGATTTAACAAAAATTTAACGCGAATTAATTCTGTGGAATGTGTGTCAGTTAGGGTGTGGAAAGTCCC
CAGGCTCCCCAGCAGGCAGAAGTATGCAAAGCATGCATCTCAATTAGTCAGCAACCAGGTGTGGAAAGTC
CCCAGGCTCCCCAGCAGGCAGAAGTATGCAAAGCATGCATCTCAATTAGTCAGCAACCATAGTCCCGCCC
CTAACTCCGCCCATCCCGCCCCTAACTCCGCCCAGTTCCGCCCATTCTCCGCCCCATGGCTGACTAATTT
TTTTTATTTATGCAGAGGCCGAGGCCGCCTCTGCCTCTGAGCTATTCCAGAAGTAGTGAGGAGGCTTTTT
TGGAGGCCTAGGCTTTTGCAAAAAGCTCCCGGGAGCTTGTATATCCATTTTCGGATCTGATCAAGAGACA
GGATGAGGATCGTTTCGCATGATTGAACAAGATGGATTGCACGCAGGTTCTCCGGCCGCTTGGGTGGAGA
GGCTATTCGGCTATGACTGGGCACAACAGACAATCGGCTGCTCTGATGCCGCCGTGTTCCGGCTGTCAGC
GCAGGGGCGCCCGGTTCTTTTTGTCAAGACCGACCTGTCCGGTGCCCTGAATGAACTGCAGGACGAGGCA
GCGCGGCTATCGTGGCTGGCCACGACGGGCGTTCCTTGCGCAGCTGTGCTCGACGTTGTCACTGAAGCGG
GAAGGGACTGGCTGCTATTGGGCGAAGTGCCGGGGCAGGATCTCCTGTCATCTCACCTTGCTCCTGCCGA
GAAAGTATCCATCATGGCTGATGCAATGCGGCGGCTGCATACGCTTGATCCGGCTACCTGCCCATTCGAC
CACCAAGCGAAACATCGCATCGAGCGAGCACGTACTCGGATGGAAGCCGGTCTTGTCGATCAGGATGATC
TGGACGAAGAGCATCAGGGGCTCGCGCCAGCCGAACTGTTCGCCAGGCTCAAGGCGCGCATGCCCGACGG
CGAGGATCTCGTCGTGACCCATGGCGATGCCTGCTTGCCGAATATCATGGTGGAAAATGGCCGCTTTTCT
GGATTCATCGACTGTGGCCGGCTGGGTGTGGCGGACCGCTATCAGGACATAGCGTTGGCTACCCGTGATA
TTGCTGAAGAGCTTGGCGGCGAATGGGCTGACCGCTTCCTCGTGCTTTACGGTATCGCCGCTCCCGATTC
GCAGCGCATCGCCTTCTATCGCCTTCTTGACGAGTTCTTCTGAGCGGGACTCTGGGGTTCGAAATGACCG
ACCAAGCGACGCCCAACCTGCCATCACGAGATTTCGATTCCACCGCCGCCTTCTATGAAAGGTTGGGCTT
CGGAATCGTTTTCCGGGACGCCGGCTGGATGATCCTCCAGCGCGGGGATCTCATGCTGGAGTTCTTCGCC
CACCCCAACTTGTTTATTGCAGCTTATAATGGTTACAAATAAAGCAATAGCATCACAAATTTCACAAATA
AAGCATTTTTTTCACTGCATTCTAGTTGTGGTTTGTCCAAACTCATCAATGTATCTTATCATGTCTGTAT
ACCGTCGACCTCTAGCTAGAGCTTGGCGTAATCATGGTCATAGCTGTTTCCTGTGTGAAATTGTTATCCG
CTCACAATTCCACACAACATACGAGCCGGAAGCATAAAGTGTAAAGCCTGGGGTGCCTAATGAGTGAGCT
AACTCACATTAATTGCGTTGCGCTCACTGCCCGCTTTCCAGTCGGGAAACCTGTCGTGCCAGCTGCATTA
ATGAATCGGCCAACGCGCGGGGAGAGGCGGTTTGCGTATTGGGCGCTCTTCCGCTTCCTCGCTCACTGAC
TCGCTGCGCTCGGTCGTTCGGCTGCGGCGAGCGGTATCAGCTCACTCAAAGGCGGTAATACGGTTATCCA
CAGAATCAGGGGATAACGCAGGAAAGAACATGTGAGCAAAAGGCCAGCAAAAGGCCAGGAACCGTAAAAA
GGCCGCGTTGCTGGCGTTTTTCCATAGGCTCCGCCCCCCTGACGAGCATCACAAAAATCGACGCTCAAGT
CAGAGGTGGCGAAACCCGACAGGACTATAAAGATACCAGGCGTTTCCCCCTGGAAGCTCCCTCGTGCGCT
CTCCTGTTCCGACCCTGCCGCTTACCGGATACCTGTCCGCCTTTCTCCCTTCGGGAAGCGTGGCGCTTTC
TCATAGCTCACGCTGTAGGTATCTCAGTTCGGTGTAGGTCGTTCGCTCCAAGCTGGGCTGTGTGCACGAA
CCCCCCGTTCAGCCCGACCGCTGCGCCTTATCCGGTAACTATCGTCTTGAGTCCAACCCGGTAAGACACG
ACTTATCGCCACTGGCAGCAGCCACTGGTAACAGGATTAGCAGAGCGAGGTATGTAGGCGGTGCTACAGA
GTTCTTGAAGTGGTGGCCTAACTACGGCTACACTAGAAGAACAGTATTTGGTATCTGCGCTCTGCTGAAG
CCAGTTACCTTCGGAAAAAGAGTTGGTAGCTCTTGATCCGGCAAACAAACCACCGCTGGTAGCGGTGGTT
TTTTTGTTTGCAAGCAGCAGATTACGCGCAGAAAAAAAGGATCTCAAGAAGATCCTTTGATCTTTTCTAC
GGGGTCTGACGCTCAGTGGAACGAAAACTCACGTTAAGGGATTTTGGTCATGAGATTATCAAAAAGGATC
TTCACCTAGATCCTTTTAAATTAAAAATGAAGTTTTAAATCAATCTAAAGTATATATGAGTAAACTTGGT
CTGACAGTTACCAATGCTTAATCAGTGAGGCACCTATCTCAGCGATCTGTCTATTTCGTTCATCCATAGT
TGCCTGACTCCCCGTCGTGTAGATAACTACGATACGGGAGGGCTTACCATCTGGCCCCAGTGCTGCAATG
ATACCGCGAGACCCACGCTCACCGGCTCCAGATTTATCAGCAATAAACCAGCCAGCCGGAAGGGCCGAGC
GCAGAAGTGGTCCTGCAACTTTATCCGCCTCCATCCAGTCTATTAATTGTTGCCGGGAAGCTAGAGTAAG
TAGTTCGCCAGTTAATAGTTTGCGCAACGTTGTTGCCATTGCTACAGGCATCGTGGTGTCACGCTCGTCG
TTTGGTATGGCTTCATTCAGCTCCGGTTCCCAACGATCAAGGCGAGTTACATGATCCCCCATGTTGTGCA
AAAAAGCGGTTAGCTCCTTCGGTCCTCCGATCGTTGTCAGAAGTAAGTTGGCCGCAGTGTTATCACTCAT
GGTTATGGCAGCACTGCATAATTCTCTTACTGTCATGCCATCCGTAAGATGCTTTTCTGTGACTGGTGAG
TACTCAACCAAGTCATTCTGAGAATAGTGTATGCGGCGACCGAGTTGCTCTTGCCCGGCGTCAATACGGG
ATAATACCGCGCCACATAGCAGAACTTTAAAAGTGCTCATCATTGGAAAACGTTCTTCGGGGCGAAAACT
CTCAAGGATCTTACCGCTGTTGAGATCCAGTTCGATGTAACCCACTCGTGCACCCAACTGATCTTCAGCA
TCTTTTACTTTCACCAGCGTTTCTGGGTGAGCAAAAACAGGAAGGCAAAATGCCGCAAAAAAGGGAATAA
GGGCGACACGGAAATGTTGAATACTCATACTCTTCCTTTTTCAATATTATTGAAGCATTTATCAGGGTTA
TTGTCTCATGAGCGGATACATATTTGAATGTATTTAGAAAAATAAACAAATAGGGGTTCCGCGCACATTT
CCCCGAAAAGTGCCACCTGACGTC
